>Addgene plasmid #110025 | pHH0103_AURKB_Pkinase | addgene full sequence | sequence record 215939 | Addgene NGS Result
TTGACAATTAATCATCGGCTCGTATAATGTGTGGAATTGTGAGCGGATAACAATTTCACACAGGAAACAG
CCAGTCCGTTTAGGTGTTTTCACGAGCACTTCACCAACAAGGACCATAGATTATGAAAATCGAAGAACAC
CATCACCATCACCATTCCAGCGGTAAGCTTATGTCCCCTATACTAGGTTATTGGAAAATTAAGGGCCTTG
TGCAACCCACTCGACTTCTTTTGGAATATCTTGAAGAAAAATATGAAGAGCATTTGTATGAGCGCGATGA
AGGTGATAAATGGCGAAACAAAAAGTTTGAATTGGGTTTGGAGTTTCCCAATCTTCCTTATTATATTGAT
GGTGATGTTAAATTAACACAGTCTATGGCCATCATACGTTATATAGCTGACAAGCACAACATGTTGGGTG
GTTGTCCAAAAGAGCGTGCAGAGATTTCAATGCTTGAAGGAGCGGTTTTGGATATTAGATACGGTGTTTC
GAGAATTGCATATAGTAAAGACTTTGAAACTCTCAAAGTTGATTTTCTTAGCAAGCTACCTGAAATGCTG
AAAATGTTCGAAGATCGTTTATGTCATAAAACATATTTAAATGGTGATCATGTAACCCATCCTGACTTCA
TGTTGTATGACGCTCTTGATGTTGTTTTATACATGGACCCAATGTGCCTGGATGCGTTCCCAAAATTAGT
TTGTTTTAAAAAACGTATTGAAGCTATCCCACAAATTGATAAGTACTTGAAATCCAGCAAGTATATAGCA
TGGCCTTTGCAGGGCTGGCAAGCCACGTTTGGTGGTGGCGACCATCCTCCAAAATCGGATCTGGAAGTTC
TGTTCCAGGGGCCCCTGTCCAGCGGTCTGGTTCCGCGTGGTTCCGGTACCGCGGCCCAGCCGGCCGCACA
GAAAGAAAACAGCTACCCGTGGCCGTATGGTCGTCAGACCGCTCCGAGCGGTCTGTCTACGCTGCCGCAA
CGCGTTCTGCGTAAAGAACCGGTCACCCCGTCTGCACTGGTGCTGATGAGTCGTTCCAACGTCCAGCCGA
CCGCAGCACCGGGTCAAAAAGTGATGGAAAATAGCTCTGGTACGCCGGATATTCTGACCCGCCATTTTAC
GATTGATGACTTCGAAATCGGCCGTCCGCTGGGCAAGGGTAAATTTGGTAATGTTTACCTGGCGCGCGAA
AAGAAAAGCCACTTTATTGTCGCCCTGAAAGTGCTGTTCAAATCGCAGATCGAAAAAGAAGGCGTCGAAC
ATCAGCTGCGTCGCGAAATTGAAATCCAAGCCCACCTGCATCACCCGAACATCCTGCGTCTGTACAACTA
CTTCTACGATCGTCGCCGTATTTACCTGATCCTGGAATATGCGCCGCGCGGTGAACTGTACAAAGAACTG
CAGAAAAGCTGCACCTTCGATGAACAACGTACCGCCACGATTATGGAAGAACTGGCAGACGCTCTGATGT
ATTGTCATGGCAAAAAAGTGATTCACCGCGATATCAAACCGGAAAACCTGCTGCTGGGCCTGAAAGGTGA
ACTGAAAATCGCAGACTTCGGTTGGAGCGTTCATGCTCCGTCGCTGCGCCGTAAAACCATGTGCGGCACG
CTGGATTATCTGCCGCCGGAAATGATTGAAGGTCGTATGCACAATGAAAAAGTGGACCTGTGGTGCATCG
GCGTTCTGTGTTACGAACTGCTGGTCGGTAACCCGCCGTTTGAATCAGCATCGCATAATGAAACCTATCG
CCGTATTGTGAAAGTTGATCTGAAATTCCCGGCGAGCGTGCCGATGGGTGCACAGGACCTGATCAGCAAA
CTGCTGCGCCATAACCCGTCTGAACGTCTGCCGCTGGCGCAAGTTAGTGCACACCCGTGGGTCCGTGCTA
ATTCCCGCCGTGTGCTGCCGCCGAGTGCACTGCAGTCCGTTGCTGCGGCCGCATA
[142 nt withheld, positions 1946-2087]
C
[98 nt withheld, positions 2089-2186]
AGTTTGTACTGGTGACGAAACTCAGTGTCTAGCTAGAGTGGC
[149 nt withheld, positions 2229-2377]
T
[41 nt withheld, positions 2379-2419]
T
[62 nt withheld, positions 2421-2482]
A
[35 nt withheld, positions 2484-2518]
CCTCCCTCAATCGGTTGAATGTCGCCCTTTTGTCTTTGGCGCTGGTAAACCATATGAA
[86 nt withheld, positions 2577-2662]
T
[54 nt withheld, positions 2664-2717]
CTAGCGCCGCCCTATACCTTGTCTGCCTCCCCGCGTTGCGTCGCGGTGCATGGAGCCGGGCCACCTCGAC
CTGAATGGAAGCCGGCGGCACCTCGCTAACGGATTCACCACTCCAAGAATTGGAGCCAATCAATTCTTGC
GGAGAACTGTGAATGCGCAAACCAACCCTTGGCAGAACATATCCATCGCGTCCGCCATCTCCAGCAGCCG
CACGCGGCGCATCTCGGGCAGCGTTGGGTCCTGGCCACGGGTGCGCATGATCGTGCTCCTGTCGTTGAGG
ACCCGGCTAGGCTGGCGGGGTTGCCTTACTGGTTAGCAGAATGAATCACCGATACGCGAGCGAACGTGAA
GCGACTGCTGCTGCAAAACGTCTGCGACCTGAGCAACAACATGAATGGTCTTCGGTTTCCGTGTTTCGTA
AAGTCTGGAAACGCGGAAGTCAGCGCCCTGCACCATTATGTTCCGGATCTGCATCGCAGGATGCTGCTGG
CTACCCTGTGGAACACCTACATCTGTATTAACGAAGCGCTGGCATTGACCCTGAGTGATTTTTCTCTGGT
CCCGCCGCATCCATACCGCCAGTTGTTTACCCTCACAACGTTCCAGTAACCGGGCATGTTCATCATCAGT
AACCCGTATCGTGAGCATCCTCTCTCGTTTCATCGGTATCATTACCCCCATGAACAGAAATCCCCCTTAC
ACGGAGGCATCAGTGACCAAACAGGAAAAAACCGCCCTTAACATGGCCCGCTTTATCAGAAGCCAGACAT
TAACGCTTCTGGAGAAACTCAACGAGCTGGACGCGGATGAACAGGCAGACATCTGTGAATCGCTTCACGA
CCACGCTGATGAGCTTTACCGCAGGATCCGCGAAATTGTAAGCGTTAATATTTTGTTAAAATTCGCGTTA
AATTTTTGTTAAATCAGCTCATTTTTTAACCAATAGGCCGAAATCGGCAAAATCCCTTATAAATCAAAAG
AATAGACCGAGATAGGGT
[37 nt withheld, positions 3716-3752]
AAAGAACGTGGACTCCAACGTCAAAGG
[49 nt withheld, positions 3780-3828]
T
[91 nt withheld, positions 3830-3920]
G
[124 nt withheld, positions 3922-4045]
CGCGGATCCTGCCTCGCGCGTTTCGGTGATGACGGTGAAAACCTCTGACACATGCAGCTCCCGGAGACGG
TCACAGCTTGTCTGTAAGCGGATGCCGGGAGCAGACAAGCCCGTCAGGGCGCGTCAGCGGGTGTTGGCGG
GTGTCGGGGCGCAGCCATGACCCAGTCACGTAGCGATAGCGGAGTGTATACTGGCTTAACTATGCGGCAT
CAGAGCAGATTGTACTGAGAGTGCACCATATGCGGTGTGAAATACCGCACAGATGCGTAAGGAGAAAATA
CCGCATCAGGCGCTCTTCCGCTTCCTCGCTCACTGACTCGCTGCGCTCGGTCGTTCGGCTGCGGCGAGCG
GTATCAGCTCACTCAAAGGCGGTAATACGGTTATCCACAGAATCAGGGGATAACGCAGGAAAGAACATGT
GAGCAAAAGGCCAGCAAAAGGCCAGGAACCGTAAAAAGGCCGCGTTGCTGGCGTTTTTCCATAGGCTCCG
CCCCCCTGACGAGCATCACAAAAATCGACGCTCAAGTCAGAGGTGGCGAAACCCGACAGGACTATAAAGA
TACCAGGGTTTCCCCCTGGAAGCTCCCTCGTGCGCTCTCCTGTTCCGACCCTGCCGCTTACCGGATACCT
GTCCGCCTTTCTCCCTTCGGGAAGCGTGGCGCTTTCTCATAGCTCACGCTGTAGGTATCTCAGTTCGGTG
TAGGTCGTTCGCTCCAAGCTGGGCTGTGTGCACGAACCCCCCGTTCAGCCCGACCGCTGCGCCTTATCCG
GTAACTATCGTCTTGAGTCCAACCCGGTAAGACACGACTTATCGCCACTGGCAGCAGCCACTGGTAACAG
GATTAGCAGAGCGAGGTATGTAGGCGGTGCTACAGAGTTCTTGAAGTGGTGGCCTAACTACGGCTACACT
AGAAGGACAGTATTTGGTATCTGCGCTCTGCTGAAGCCAGTTACCTTCGGAAAAAGAGTTGGTAGCTCTT
GATCCGGCAAACAAACCACCGCTGGTAGCGGTGGTTTTTTTGTTTGCAAGCAGCAGATTACGCGCAGAAA
AAAAGGATCTCAAGAAGATCCTTTGATCTTTTCTACGGGGTCTGACGCTCAGTGGAACGAAAACTCACGT
TAAGGGATTTTGGTCATGAGATTATCAAAAAGGATCTTCACCTAGATCCTTTTAAATTAAAAATGAAGTT
TTAAATCAATCTAAAGTATATATGAGTAAACTTGGTCTGACAGTTACCAATGCTTAATCAGTGAGGCACC
TATCTCAGCGATCTGTCTATTTCGTTCATCCATAGTTGCCTGACTCCCCGTCGTGTAGATAACTACGATA
CGGGAGGGCTTACCATCTGGCCCCAGTGCTGCAATGATACCGCGAGACCCACGCTCACCGGCTCCAGATT
TATCAGCAATAAACCAGCCAGCCGGAAGGGCCGAGCGCAGAAGTGGTCCTGCAACTTTATCCGCCTCCAT
CCAGTCTATTAATTGTTGCCGGGAAGCTAGAGTAAGTAGTTCGCCAGTTAATAGTTTGCGCAACGTTGTT
GCCATTGCTGCAGGCATCGTGGTGTCACGCTCGTCGTTTGGTATGGCTTCATTCAGCTCCGGTTCCCAAC
GATCAAGGCGAGTTACATGATCCCCCATGTTGTGCAAAAAAGCGGTTAGCTCCTTCGGTCCTCCGATCGT
TGTCAGAAGTAAGTTGGCCGCAGTGTTATCACTCATGGTTATGGCAGCACTGCATAATTCTCTTACTGTC
ATGCCATCCGTAAGATGCTTTTCTGTGACTGGTGAGTACTCAACCAAGTCATTCTGAGAATAGTGTATGC
GGCGACCGAGTTGCTCTTGCCCGGCGTCAACACGGGATAATACCGCGCCACATAGCAGAACTTTAAAAGT
GCTCATCATTGGAAAACGTTCTTCGGGGCGAAAACTCTCAAGGATCTTACCGCTGTTGAGATCCAGTTCG
ATGTAACCCACTCGTGCACCCAACTGATCTTCAGCATCTTTTACTTTCACCAGCGTTTCTGGGTGAGCAA
AAACAGGAAGGCAAAATGCCGCAAAAAAGGGAATAAGGGCGACACGGAAATGTTGAATACTCATACTCTT
CCTTTTTCAATATTATTGAAGCATTTATCAGGGTTATTGTCTCATGAGCGGATACATATTTGAATGTATT
TAGAAAAATAAACAAATAGGGGTTCCGCGCACATTTCCCCGAAAAGTGCCACCTGACGTCTAAGAAACCA
TTATTATCATGACATTAACCTATAAAAATAGGCGTATCACGAGGCCCTTTCGTCTTCAAGAATTCCCGAC
ACCATCGAATGGTGCAAAACCTTTCGCGGTATGGCATGATAGCGCCCGGAAGAGAGTCAATTCAGGGTGG
TGAATGTGAAACCAGTAACGTTATACGATGTCGCAGAGTATGCCGGTGTCTCTTATCAGACCGTTTCCCG
CGTGGTGAACCAGGCCAGCCACGTTTCTGCGAAAACGCGGGAAAAAGTGGAAGCGGCGATGGCGGAGCTG
AATTACATTCCCAACCGCGTGGCACAACAACTGGCGGGCAAACAGTCGTTGCTGATTGGCGTTGCCACCT
CCAGTCTGGCCCTGCACGCGCCGTCGCAAATTGTCGCGGCGATTAAATCTCGCGCCGATCAACTGGGTGC
CAGCGTGGTGGTGTCGATGGTAGAACGAAGCGGCGTCGAAGCCTGTAAAGCGGCGGTGCACAATCTTCTC
GCGCAACGCGTCAGTGGGCTGATCATTAACTATCCGCTGGATGACCAGGATGCCATTGCTGTGGAAGCTG
CCTGCACTAATGTTCCGGCGTTATTTCTTGATGTCTCTGACCAGACACCCATCAACAGTATTATTTTCTC
CCATGAAGACGGTACGCGACTGGGCGTGGAGCATCTGGTCGCATTGGGTCACCAGCAAATCGCGCTGTTA
GCGGGCCCATTAAGTTCTGTCTCGGCGCGTCTGCGTCTGGCTGGCTGGCATAAATATCTCACTCGCAATC
AAATTCAGCCGATAGCGGAACGGGAAGGCGACTGGAGTGCCATGTCCGGTTTTCAACAAACCATGCAAAT
GCTGAATGAGGGCATCGTTCCCACTGCGATGCTGGTTGCCAACGATCAGATGGCGCTGGGCGCAATGCGC
GCCATTACCGAGTCCGGGCTGCGCGTTGGTGCGGATATCTCGGTAGTGGGATACGACGATACCGAAGACA
GCTCATGTTATATCCCGCCGTTAACCACCATCAAACAGGATTTTCGCCTGCTGGGGCAAACCAGCGTGGA
CCGCTTGCTGCAACTCTCTCAGGGCCAGGCGGTGAAGGGCAATCAGCTGTTGCCCGTCTCACTGGTGAAA
AGAAAAACCACCCTGGCGCCCAATACGCAAACCGCCTCTCCCCGCGCGTTGGCCGATTCATTAATGCAGC
TGGCACGACAGGTTTCCCGACTGGAAAGCGGGCAGTGAGCGCAACGCAATTAATGTAAGTTAGCTCACTC
ATTAGGCACAATTCTCATGTTTGACAGCTTATCATCGACTGCACGGTGCACCAATGCTTCTGGCGTCAGG
CAGCCATCGGAAGCTGTGGTATGGCTGTGCAGGTCGTAAATCACTGCATAATTCGTGTCGCTCAAGGCGC
ACTCCCGTTCTGGATAATGTTTTTTGCGCCGACATCATAACGGTTCTGGCAAATATTCTGAAATGAGCTG
Features (pLannotate 1.2.2; 21 found; start..end, strand, type, name):
      1..29      +  promoter       tac promoter: strong E. coli promoter; hybrid between the trp and lac UV5 promoters
     37..53      +  protein_bind   lac operator: The lac repressor binds to the lac operator to inhibit transcription in E. coli. This inhibition can be relieved by adding lactose or isopropyl-β-D-thiogalactopyranoside (IPTG). lac repressor encoded by lacI
    138..155     +  CDS            6xHis: 6xHis affinity tag
    171..824     +  CDS            GST26_SCHJA: Experimental evidence at protein level: Swiss-Prot protein existence level 1. GST isoenzymes appear to play a central role in the parasite detoxification system. Other functions are also suspected including a role in increasing the solubility of haematin in the parasite gut. From Schistosoma japonicum (Blood fluke).
    906..1934    +  CDS            AURKB: AURKB_HUMAN - Also known as AIK2, AIM1, AIRK2, ARK2, STK1, STK12, STK5. Experimental evidence at protein level: Swiss-Prot protein existence level 1. Serine/threonine-protein kinase component of the chromosomal passenger complex (CPC), a complex that acts as a key regulator of mitosis. The CPC complex has essential functions at the centromere in ensuring correct chromosome alignment and segregation and is required for chromatin-induced microtubule stabilization and spindle assembly. Involved in the bipolar attachment of spindle microtubules to kinetochores and is a key regulator for the onset
   1950..1997    +  terminator     fd terminator (sequence withheld): central terminator from bacteriophage fd (Otsuka and Kunisawa, 1982)
   2002..2214    +  CDS            M13 gene III (fragment) (sequence partly withheld): pIII; III; minor coat protein
   2229..2699    +  CDS            M13 gene III (fragment) (sequence partly withheld): pIII; III; minor coat protein
   2721..2791    +  CDS            TcR (fragment): tetracycline efflux protein; tet; confers resistance to tetracycline
   3033..3413    -  CDS            YPB1_ECOLX: Protein predicted: Swiss-Prot protein existence level 4. From Escherichia coli.
   3430..3581    +  CDS            rop (fragment): Rop protein, which maintains plasmids at low copy number; rop
   3617..4045    -  rep_origin     f1 ori (sequence partly withheld): f1 bacteriophage origin of replication; arrow indicates direction of (+) strand synthesis
   4054..4093    +  CDS            rop (fragment): Rop protein, which maintains plasmids at low copy number; rop
   4195..4335    +  misc_feature   bom: basis of mobility region from pBR322
   4521..5108    -  rep_origin     ori: high-copy-number ColE1/pMB1/pBR322/pUC origin of replication
   5279..6139    -  CDS            AmpR: β-lactamase; bla; confers resistance to ampicillin, carbenicillin, and related antibiotics
   6140..6244    -  promoter       AmpR promoter: bla
   6353..6430    +  promoter       lacIq promoter: lacI (mutant); In the lacIq allele, a single base change in the promoter boosts expression of the lacI gene about 10-fold.
   6431..7513    +  CDS            lacI: lac repressor; lacI; The lac repressor binds to the lac operator to inhibit transcription in E. coli. This inhibition can be relieved by adding lactose or isopropyl-β-D-thiogalactopyranoside (IPTG).
   7526..7547    +  protein_bind   CAP binding site: CAP binding activates transcription in the presence of cAMP. E. coli catabolite activator protein
   7566..7583    +  promoter       tet promoter (fragment): E. coli promoter for tetracycline efflux protein gene
