[The description below was written by a language model from this plasmid's Addgene catalogue record and pLannotate feature annotations shown in this document.]
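Description:
pHH0103_AURKB_Pkinase is a 7,755-nt bacterial expression plasmid built on the pHH0103 backbone for producing and purifying human Aurora kinase B (AURKB) sequence in E. coli. The insert name indicates that it is meant to cover the protein kinase domain. It was cloned between SfiI and NotI sites, and the annotated AURKB coding region spans about 1 kb. Transcription is driven by the strong hybrid tac promoter, followed by a lac operator. The plasmid carries its own lacI gene under the lacIq promoter, so expression is kept repressed until it is induced with IPTG. Upstream of the insert on the same strand lie a 6xHis tag and Schistosoma japonicum glutathione S-transferase. This layout is consistent with an N-terminal His-GST fusion that can be captured on nickel or glutathione resin, although the record does not confirm the reading frame or any protease cleavage site. A bacteriophage fd terminator follows the AURKB sequence.

The plasmid replicates from a ColE1/pMB1-type origin and is selected with ampicillin through β-lactamase expressed from its native promoter. The catalogue lists it as low copy. The backbone also retains a pBR322 bom region and an f1 origin, which interrupts the rop gene and leaves it as two fragments. Downstream of the terminator are fragments of M13 gene III and of the tetracycline resistance gene. These suggest that the backbone descends from a phagemid display vector, and they appear to be leftovers rather than functional parts of the expression cassette. The construct belongs to a large collection of domain expression clones made for a survey of high-affinity peptide ligands of recognition modules, in which the purified fusion proteins would serve as binding targets.
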