Addgene plasmid #110025: pHH0103_AURKB_Pkinase
Purpose: Protein expression and purification of AURKB_Pkinase
Depositing lab: Sachdev Sidhu. Depositing organization: University of Toronto. Publication: Large-scale survey and database of high affinity ligands for peptide recognition modules. Teyra J, Kelil A, Jain S, Helmy M, Jajodia R, Hooda Y, Gu J, D'Cruz AA, Nicholson SE, Min J, Sudol M, Kim PM, Bader GD, Sidhu SS. Mol Syst Biol. 2020 Dec;16(12):e9310. doi: 10.15252/msb.20199310. PubMed 33438817.
Backbone
  Vector backbone: pHH0103
  Vector type: Bacterial Expression
Growth in bacteria
  Bacterial resistance: Ampicillin, 100 μg/mL
  Growth temperature: 37°C
  Growth strain: DH5alpha
  Copy number: Low Copy
Gene/Insert
  Gene/Insert name: AURKB_Pkinase
  Species: H. sapiens (human)
  Entrez Gene: AURKB (a.k.a. AIK2, AIM-1, AIM1, ARK-2, ARK2, AurB, IPL1, PPP1R48, STK-1, STK12, STK5, aurkb-sv1, aurkb-sv2)
  Cloning method: Restriction Enzyme; 5′ cloning site Sfi1 (unknown if destroyed); 3′ cloning site Not1 (unknown if destroyed)
Terms and licenses: Academic/Nonprofit Terms; Industry Terms: Not Available to Industry
How to cite: pHH0103_AURKB_Pkinase was a gift from Sachdev Sidhu (Addgene plasmid # 110025 ; http://n2t.net/addgene:110025 ; RRID:Addgene_110025)
