>Addgene plasmid #110025 | pHH0103_AURKB_Pkinase | depositor partial sequence | sequence record 206977 | pHH0103_AURKB_Pkinase sequence 1050 bps
GGCCCAGCCGGCCGCACAGAAAGAAAACAGCTACCCGTGGCCGTATGGTCGTCAGACCGCTCCGAGCGGT
CTGTCTACGCTGCCGCAACGCGTTCTGCGTAAAGAACCGGTCACCCCGTCTGCACTGGTGCTGATGAGTC
GTTCCAACGTCCAGCCGACCGCAGCACCGGGTCAAAAAGTGATGGAAAATAGCTCTGGTACGCCGGATAT
TCTGACCCGCCATTTTACGATTGATGACTTCGAAATCGGCCGTCCGCTGGGCAAGGGTAAATTTGGTAAT
GTTTACCTGGCGCGCGAAAAGAAAAGCCACTTTATTGTCGCCCTGAAAGTGCTGTTCAAATCGCAGATCG
AAAAAGAAGGCGTCGAACATCAGCTGCGTCGCGAAATTGAAATCCAAGCCCACCTGCATCACCCGAACAT
CCTGCGTCTGTACAACTACTTCTACGATCGTCGCCGTATTTACCTGATCCTGGAATATGCGCCGCGCGGT
GAACTGTACAAAGAACTGCAGAAAAGCTGCACCTTCGATGAACAACGTACCGCCACGATTATGGAAGAAC
TGGCAGACGCTCTGATGTATTGTCATGGCAAAAAAGTGATTCACCGCGATATCAAACCGGAAAACCTGCT
GCTGGGCCTGAAAGGTGAACTGAAAATCGCAGACTTCGGTTGGAGCGTTCATGCTCCGTCGCTGCGCCGT
AAAACCATGTGCGGCACGCTGGATTATCTGCCGCCGGAAATGATTGAAGGTCGTATGCACAATGAAAAAG
TGGACCTGTGGTGCATCGGCGTTCTGTGTTACGAACTGCTGGTCGGTAACCCGCCGTTTGAATCAGCATC
GCATAATGAAACCTATCGCCGTATTGTGAAAGTTGATCTGAAATTCCCGGCGAGCGTGCCGATGGGTGCA
CAGGACCTGATCAGCAAACTGCTGCGCCATAACCCGTCTGAACGTCTGCCGCTGGCGCAAGTTAGTGCAC
ACCCGTGGGTCCGTGCTAATTCCCGCCGTGTGCTGCCGCCGAGTGCACTGCAGTCCGTTGCTGCGGCCGC
